>Addgene plasmid #46517 | pGEX Stat6-SH2 | depositor full sequence | sequence record 65754 | Full Sequence
ACGTTATCGACTGCACGGTGCACCAATGCTTCTGGCGTCAGGCAGCCATCGGAAGCTGTGGTATGGCTGT
GCAGGTCGTAAATCACTGCATAATTCGTGTCGCTCAAGGCGCACTCCCGTTCTGGATAATGTTTTTTGCG
CCGACATCATAACGGTTCTGGCAAATATTCTGAAATGAGCTGTTGACAATTAATCATCGGCTCGTATAAT
GTGTGGAATTGTGAGCGGATAACAATTTCACACAGGAAACAGTATTCATGTCCCCTATACTAGGTTATTG
GAAAATTAAGGGCCTTGTGCAACCCACTCGACTTCTTTTGGAATATCTTGAAGAAAAATATGAAGAGCAT
TTGTATGAGCGCGATGAAGGTGATAAATGGCGAAACAAAAAGTTTGAATTGGGTTTGGAGTTTCCCAATC
TTCCTTATTATATTGATGGTGATGTTAAATTAACACAGTCTATGGCCATCATACGTTATATAGCTGACAA
GCACAACATGTTGGGTGGTTGTCCAAAAGAGCGTGCAGAGATTTCAATGCTTGAAGGAGCGGTTTTGGAT
ATTAGATACGGTGTTTCGAGAATTGCATATAGTAAAGACTTTGAAACTCTCAAAGTTGATTTTCTTAGCA
AGCTACCTGAAATGCTGAAAATGTTCGAAGATCGTTTATGTCATAAAACATATTTAAATGGTGATCATGT
AACCCATCCTGACTTCATGTTGTATGACGCTCTTGATGTTGTTTTATACATGGACCCAATGTGCCTGGAT
GCGTTCCCAAAATTAGTTTGTTTTAAAAAACGTATTGAAGCTATCCCACAAATTGATAAGTACTTGAAAT
CCAGCAAGTATATAGCATGGCCTTTGCAGGGCTGGCAAGCCACGTTTGGTGGTGGCGACCATCCTCCAAA
ATCGGATCTGGAAGTTCTGTTCCAGGGGCCCCTGGGATCCCGTGGCTTCACCTTTTGGCAGTGGTTTGAT
GGTGTCCTGGACCTCACCAAACGCTGTCTCCGGAGCTACTGGTCTGACCGGCTGATCATTGGCTTCATCA
GCAAACAGTACGTTACTAGCCTTCTTCTCAATGAGCCCGACGGAACCTTTCTCCTCCGCTTCAGCGACTC
AGAGATTGGGGGCATCACCATTGCCCATGTCATCCGGGGCCAGGATGGCTCTCCACAGATAGAGAACATC
CAGCCATTCTCTGCCAAAGACCTGTCCATTCGCTCACTGGGGGACCGAATCCGGGATCTTGCTCAGCTCA
AAAATCTCTATCCCAAGAAGCCCAAGGATGAGGCTTTCCGGAGCCACTACAAGCCTGAACAGATGGGTAA
GGATGGCAGGGGTTATGTCCCAGCTACCATCAAGATGACCGTGGAAAGGGACCAAGGAATTCTATGAGCG
GCCGCATCGTGACTGACTGACGATCTGCCTCGCGCGTTTCGGTGATGACGGTGAAAACCTCTGACACATG
CAGCTCCCGGAGACGGTCACAGCTTGTCTGTAAGCGGATGCCGGGAGCAGACAAGCCCGTCAGGGCGCGT
CAGCGGGTGTTGGCGGGTGTCGGGGCGCAGCCATGACCCAGTCACGTAGCGATAGCGGAGTGTATAATTC
TTGAAGACGAAAGGGCCTCGTGATACGCCTATTTTTATAGGTTAATGTCATGATAATAATGGTTTCTTAG
ACGTCAGGTGGCACTTTTCGGGGAAATGTGCGCGGAACCCCTATTTGTTTATTTTTCTAAATACATTCAA
ATATGTATCCGCTCATGAGACAATAACCCTGATAAATGCTTCAATAATATTGAAAAAGGAAGAGTATGAG
TATTCAACATTTCCGTGTCGCCCTTATTCCCTTTTTTGCGGCATTTTGCCTTCCTGTTTTTGCTCACCCA
GAAACGCTGGTGAAAGTAAAAGATGCTGAAGATCAGTTGGGTGCACGAGTGGGTTACATCGAACTGGATC
TCAACAGCGGTAAGATCCTTGAGAGTTTTCGCCCCGAAGAACGTTTTCCAATGATGAGCACTTTTAAAGT
TCTGCTATGTGGCGCGGTATTATCCCGTGTTGACGCCGGGCAAGAGCAACTCGGTCGCCGCATACACTAT
TCTCAGAATGACTTGGTTGAGTACTCACCAGTCACAGAAAAGCATCTTACGGATGGCATGACAGTAAGAG
AATTATGCAGTGCTGCCATAACCATGAGTGATAACACTGCGGCCAACTTACTTCTGACAACGATCGGAGG
ACCGAAGGAGCTAACCGCTTTTTTGCACAACATGGGGGATCATGTAACTCGCCTTGATCGTTGGGAACCG
GAGCTGAATGAAGCCATACCAAACGACGAGCGTGACACCACGATGCCTGCAGCAATGGCAACAACGTTGC
GCAAACTATTAACTGGCGAACTACTTACTCTAGCTTCCCGGCAACAATTAATAGACTGGATGGAGGCGGA
TAAAGTTGCAGGACCACTTCTGCGCTCGGCCCTTCCGGCTGGCTGGTTTATTGCTGATAAATCTGGAGCC
GGTGAGCGTGGGTCTCGCGGTATCATTGCAGCACTGGGGCCAGATGGTAAGCCCTCCCGTATCGTAGTTA
TCTACACGACGGGGAGTCAGGCAACTATGGATGAACGAAATAGACAGATCGCTGAGATAGGTGCCTCACT
GATTAAGCATTGGTAACTGTCAGACCAAGTTTACTCATATATACTTTAGATTGATTTAAAACTTCATTTT
TAATTTAAAAGGATCTAGGTGAAGATCCTTTTTGATAATCTCATGACCAAAATCCCTTAACGTGAGTTTT
CGTTCCACTGAGCGTCAGACCCCGTAGAAAAGATCAAAGGATCTTCTTGAGATCCTTTTTTTCTGCGCGT
AATCTGCTGCTTGCAAACAAAAAAACCACCGCTACCAGCGGTGGTTTGTTTGCCGGATCAAGAGCTACCA
ACTCTTTTTCCGAAGGTAACTGGCTTCAGCAGAGCGCAGATACCAAATACTGTCCTTCTAGTGTAGCCGT
AGTTAGGCCACCACTTCAAGAACTCTGTAGCACCGCCTACATACCTCGCTCTGCTAATCCTGTTACCAGT
GGCTGCTGCCAGTGGCGATAAGTCGTGTCTTACCGGGTTGGACTCAAGACGATAGTTACCGGATAAGGCG
CAGCGGTCGGGCTGAACGGGGGGTTCGTGCACACAGCCCAGCTTGGAGCGAACGACCTACACCGAACTGA
GATACCTACAGCGTGAGCTATGAGAAAGCGCCACGCTTCCCGAAGGGAGAAAGGCGGACAGGTATCCGGT
AAGCGGCAGGGTCGGAACAGGAGAGCGCACGAGGGAGCTTCCAGGGGGAAACGCCTGGTATCTTTATAGT
CCTGTCGGGTTTCGCCACCTCTGACTTGAGCGTCGATTTTTGTGATGCTCGTCAGGGGGGCGGAGCCTAT
GGAAAAACGCCAGCAACGCGGCCTTTTTACGGTTCCTGGCCTTTTGCTGGCCTTTTGCTCACATGTTCTT
TCCTGCGTTATCCCCTGATTCTGTGGATAACCGTATTACCGCCTTTGAGTGAGCTGATACCGCTCGCCGC
AGCCGAACGACCGAGCGCAGCGAGTCAGTGAGCGAGGAAGCGGAAGAGCGCCTGATGCGGTATTTTCTCC
TTACGCATCTGTGCGGTATTTCACACCGCATAAATTCCGACACCATCGAATGGTGCAAAACCTTTCGCGG
TATGGCATGATAGCGCCCGGAAGAGAGTCAATTCAGGGTGGTGAATGTGAAACCAGTAACGTTATACGAT
GTCGCAGAGTATGCCGGTGTCTCTTATCAGACCGTTTCCCGCGTGGTGAACCAGGCCAGCCACGTTTCTG
CGAAAACGCGGGAAAAAGTGGAAGCGGCGATGGCGGAGCTGAATTACATTCCCAACCGCGTGGCACAACA
ACTGGCGGGCAAACAGTCGTTGCTGATTGGCGTTGCCACCTCCAGTCTGGCCCTGCACGCGCCGTCGCAA
ATTGTCGCGGCGATTAAATCTCGCGCCGATCAACTGGGTGCCAGCGTGGTGGTGTCGATGGTAGAACGAA
GCGGCGTCGAAGCCTGTAAAGCGGCGGTGCACAATCTTCTCGCGCAACGCGTCAGTGGGCTGATCATTAA
CTATCCGCTGGATGACCAGGATGCCATTGCTGTGGAAGCTGCCTGCACTAATGTTCCGGCGTTATTTCTT
GATGTCTCTGACCAGACACCCATCAACAGTATTATTTTCTCCCATGAAGACGGTACGCGACTGGGCGTGG
AGCATCTGGTCGCATTGGGTCACCAGCAAATCGCGCTGTTAGCGGGCCCATTAAGTTCTGTCTCGGCGCG
TCTGCGTCTGGCTGGCTGGCATAAATATCTCACTCGCAATCAAATTCAGCCGATAGCGGAACGGGAAGGC
GACTGGAGTGCCATGTCCGGTTTTCAACAAACCATGCAAATGCTGAATGAGGGCATCGTTCCCACTGCGA
TGCTGGTTGCCAACGATCAGATGGCGCTGGGCGCAATGCGCGCCATTACCGAGTCCGGGCTGCGCGTTGG
TGCGGATATCTCGGTAGTGGGATACGACGATACCGAAGACAGCTCATGTTATATCCCGCCGTCAACCACC
ATCAAACAGGATTTTCGCCTGCTGGGGCAAACCAGCGTGGACCGCTTGCTGCAACTCTCTCAGGGCCAGG
CGGTGAAGGGCAATCAGCTGTTGCCCGTCTCACTGGTGAAAAGAAAAACCACCCTGGCGCCCAATACGCA
AACCGCCTCTCCCCGCGCGTTGGCCGATTCATTAATGCAGCTGGCACGACAGGTTTCCCGACTGGAAAGC
GGGCAGTGAGCGCAACGCAATTAATGTGAGTTAGCTCACTCATTAGGCACCCCAGGCTTTACACTTTATG
CTTCCGGCTCGTATGTTGTGTGGAATTGTGAGCGGATAACAATTTCACACAGGAAACAGCTATGACCATG
ATTACGGATTCACTGGCCGTCGTTTTACAACGTCGTGACTGGGAAAACCCTGGCGTTACCCAACTTAATC
GCCTTGCAGCACATCCCCCTTTCGCCAGCTGGCGTAATAGCGAAGAGGCCCGCACCGATCGCCCTTCCCA
ACAGTTGCGCAGCCTGAATGGCGAATGGCGCTTTGCCTGGTTTCCGGCACCAGAAGCGGTGCCGGAAAGC
TGGCTGGAGTGCGATCTTCCTGAGGCCGATACTGTCGTCGTCCCCTCAAACTGGCAGATGCACGGTTACG
ATGCGCCCATCTACACCAACGTAACCTATCCCATTACGGTCAATCCGCCGTTTGTTCCCACGGAGAATCC
GACGGGTTGTTACTCGCTCACATTTAATGTTGATGAAAGCTGGCTACAGGAAGGCCAGACGCGAATTATT
TTTGATGGCGTTGGAATT
Features (pLannotate 1.2.2; 17 found; start..end, strand, type, name):
      6..107     -  CDS            yciV (fragment): RNAAM_ECOLI - Also known as trpH From Escherichia coli (strain K12).
    183..211     +  promoter       tac promoter: strong E. coli promoter; hybrid between the trp and lac UV5 promoters
    219..235     +  protein_bind   lac operator: The lac repressor binds to the lac operator to inhibit transcription in E. coli. This inhibition can be relieved by adding lactose or isopropyl-β-D-thiogalactopyranoside (IPTG). lac repressor encoded by lacI
    258..911     +  CDS            GST26_SCHJA: Experimental evidence at protein level: Swiss-Prot protein existence level 1. GST isoenzymes appear to play a central role in the parasite detoxification system. Other functions are also suspected including a role in increasing the solubility of haematin in the parasite gut. From Schistosoma japonicum (Blood fluke).
    951..1385    +  CDS            STAT6 (fragment): STAT6_HUMAN - Experimental evidence at protein level: Swiss-Prot protein existence level 1. Carries out a dual function: signal transduction and activation of transcription. Involved in IL4/interleukin-4- and IL3/interleukin-3-mediated signaling. From Homo sapiens (Human).
   1425..1464    +  CDS            rop (fragment): Rop protein, which maintains plasmids at low copy number; rop
   1566..1606    +  misc_feature   bom (fragment): basis of mobility region from pBR322
   1711..1815    +  promoter       AmpR promoter: bla
   1816..2676    +  CDS            AmpR: β-lactamase; bla; confers resistance to ampicillin, carbenicillin, and related antibiotics
   2847..3435    +  rep_origin     ori: high-copy-number ColE1/pMB1/pBR322/pUC origin of replication
   3621..3672    -  misc_feature   bom (fragment): basis of mobility region from pBR322
   3679..3756    +  promoter       lacIq promoter: lacI (mutant); In the lacIq allele, a single base change in the promoter boosts expression of the lacI gene about 10-fold.
   3757..4839    +  CDS            lacI: lac repressor; lacI; The lac repressor binds to the lac operator to inhibit transcription in E. coli. This inhibition can be relieved by adding lactose or isopropyl-β-D-thiogalactopyranoside (IPTG).
   4852..4873    +  protein_bind   CAP binding site: CAP binding activates transcription in the presence of cAMP. E. coli catabolite activator protein
   4888..4918    +  promoter       lac promoter: promoter for the E. coli lac operon
   4926..4942    +  protein_bind   lac operator: The lac repressor binds to the lac operator to inhibit transcription in E. coli. This inhibition can be relieved by adding lactose or isopropyl-β-D-thiogalactopyranoside (IPTG). lac repressor encoded by lacI
   4962..5135    +  CDS            lacZα: LacZα fragment of β-galactosidase; lacZ fragment
