[The description below was written by a language model from this plasmid's Addgene catalogue record and pLannotate feature annotations shown in this document.]
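Description:
pGEX Stat6-SH2 is a bacterial expression plasmid built on the pGEX6P1 backbone for producing the SH2 domain of human STAT6 as a glutathione S-transferase fusion protein in E. coli. The insert, about 448 bp cloned between BamHI and EcoRI sites that both remain intact, encodes amino acids 510–654 of STAT6, the transcription factor that mediates interleukin-4 signalling. It sits in frame downstream of the Schistosoma japonicum GST coding sequence. A PreScission protease recognition site lies between GST and the insert, so the affinity tag can be cleaved off after purification. The depositor gives the fusion protein's molecular weight as roughly 40.9 kDa.

Expression is driven by the tac promoter, a strong trp/lac hybrid, followed by a lac operator. The plasmid also carries lacI under the lacIq promoter, which supplies enough repressor to keep the fusion silent until it is induced with IPTG, independently of the host strain's genotype. The plasmid replicates from a ColE1/pBR322-type origin and is selected with ampicillin through the β-lactamase gene. The catalogue lists it as low copy, although the annotation software labels the origin generically as high copy. Other annotated elements are backbone remnants with no role in the payload: fragments of rop and bom, plus a lac promoter/operator and lacZα segment downstream of lacI.

The associated publication concerns high-throughput phosphotyrosine profiling using SH2 domains. This suggests that the purified GST-SH2 protein is meant as a binding probe for tyrosine-phosphorylated proteins, with GST providing both glutathione-based purification and a handle for detection or pull-down.
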