Addgene plasmid #46517: pGEX Stat6-SH2
Depositing lab: Bruce Mayer. Depositing organization: University of Connecticut Health Center. Publication: High-throughput phosphotyrosine profiling using SH2 domains. Machida K, Thompson CM, Dierck K, Jablonowski K, Karkkainen S, Liu B, Zhang H, Nash PD, Newman DK, Nollau P, Pawson T, Renkema GH, Saksela K, Schiller MR, Shin DG, Mayer BJ. Mol Cell. 2007 Jun 22;26(6):899-915. 10.1016/j.molcel.2007.05.031 PubMed 17588523.
Backbone
  Vector backbone: pGEX6P1
  Backbone manufacturer: GE Healthcare Biosciences
  Backbone size w/o insert (bp): 4900
  Vector type: Bacterial Expression
Growth in bacteria
  Bacterial resistance: Ampicillin, 100 μg/mL
  Growth temperature: 37°C
  Growth strain: DH5alpha
  Copy number: Low Copy
Gene/Insert
  Gene/Insert name: Stat6 (alt names: STAT6; STAT6B; STAT6C; D12S1644; IL-4-STAT; STAT6)
  Species: H. sapiens (human)
  Insert size (bp): 448
  Mutation: contains amino acids 510-654
  Entrez Gene: STAT6 (a.k.a. D12S1644, HIES6, IL-4-STAT, STAT6B, STAT6C)
  Promoter: Tac
  Tag / fusion protein: GST (N terminal on backbone); PreScission (N terminal on backbone)
  Cloning method: Restriction Enzyme; 5′ cloning site BamHI (not destroyed); 3′ cloning site EcoRI (not destroyed)
  Sequencing primers: 5′ pGEX-5; 3′ pGEX-3
Terms and licenses: Academic/Nonprofit Terms; Industry Terms: Not Available to Industry
Depositor comments: The molecular weight of the GST fusion protein is approximately 40.9 kDa
How to cite: pGEX Stat6-SH2 was a gift from Bruce Mayer (Addgene plasmid # 46517 ; http://n2t.net/addgene:46517 ; RRID:Addgene_46517)
