>Addgene plasmid #46517 | pGEX Stat6-SH2 | depositor partial sequence | sequence record 65755 | Insert sequence
GGATCCCGTGGCTTCACCTTTTGGCAGTGGTTTGATGGTGTCCTGGACCTCACCAAACGCTGTCTCCGGA
GCTACTGGTCTGACCGGCTGATCATTGGCTTCATCAGCAAACAGTACGTTACTAGCCTTCTTCTCAATGA
GCCCGACGGAACCTTTCTCCTCCGCTTCAGCGACTCAGAGATTGGGGGCATCACCATTGCCCATGTCATC
CGGGGCCAGGATGGCTCTCCACAGATAGAGAACATCCAGCCATTCTCTGCCAAAGACCTGTCCATTCGCT
CACTGGGGGACCGAATCCGGGATCTTGCTCAGCTCAAAAATCTCTATCCCAAGAAGCCCAAGGATGAGGC
TTTCCGGAGCCACTACAAGCCTGAACAGATGGGTAAGGATGGCAGGGGTTATGTCCCAGCTACCATCAAG
ATGACCGTGGAAAGGGACCAAGGAATTC
