>Addgene plasmid #46517 | pGEX Stat6-SH2 | addgene partial sequence | sequence record 66991 | pGEX5
GGATCTGGAGTTCTGTTCCAGGGGCCCCTGGGATCCCGTGGCTTCACCTTTTGGCAGTGGTTTGATGGTG
TCCTGGACCTCACCAAACGCTGTCTCCGGAGCTACTGGTCTGACCGGCTGATCATTGGCTTCATCAGCAA
ACAGTACGTTACTAGCCTTCTTCTCAATGAGCCCGACGGAACCTTTCTCCTCCGCTTCAGCGACTCAGAG
ATTGGGGGCATCACCATTGCCCATGTCATCCGGGGCCAGGATGGCTCTCCACAGATAGAGAACATCCAGC
CATTCTCTGCCAAAGACCTGTCCATTCGCTCACTGGGGGACCGAATCCGGGATCTTGCTCAGCTCAAAAA
TCTCTATCCCAAGAAGCCCAAGGATGAGGCTTTCCGGAGCCACTACAAGCCTGAACAGATGGGTAAGGAT
GGCAGGGGTTATGTCCCAGCTACCATCAAGATGACCGTGGAAAGGGACCAAGGAATTCTATGAGCGGCCG
CATCGTGACTGACTGACGATCTGCCTCGCGCGTTTCGGTGATGACGGTGAAAACCTCTGACACATGCAGC
TCCCGGAGACGGTCACAGCTTGTCTGTAAGCGGATGCCGGGAGCAGACAAGCCCGTCAGGGCGCGTCAGC
GGGTGTTGGCGGGTGTCGGGGCGCAGCCATGACCCAGTCACGTAGCGATAGCGGAGTGTATAATTCTTGA
AGACGAAAGGGCCTCGTGATACGCCTATTTTTATAGGTTAATGTCATGATAATAATGGTTTCTTAGACGT
CAGGTGGCACTTTTCGGGGAAATGTGCGCGGAACCCCTATTTGTTTATTTTTCTAAATACATTCAAATAT
GTATCCGCTCATGAGACAATAACCCTGATAAATGCTTCAATAATATTGAAAAAGGAAGAGTATGAGTATT
CAACATTTCCGTGTCGCCCTTATTCCCTTTTTTGCGGCATTTTGC
